>Addgene plasmid #51612 | iRFP-FRB-Rab5 | depositor full sequence | sequence record 78910 | iRFP-FRB-Rab5 sequence 5931 bps
TAGTTATTAATAGTAATCAATTACGGGGTCATTAGTTCATAGCCCATATATGGAGTTCCGCGTTACATAA
CTTACGGTAAATGGCCCGCCTGGCTGACCGCCCAACGACCCCCGCCCATTGACGTCAATAATGACGTATG
TTCCCATAGTAACGCCAATAGGGACTTTCCATTGACGTCAATGGGTGGAGTATTTACGGTAAACTGCCCA
CTTGGCAGTACATCAAGTGTATCATATGCCAAGTACGCCCCCTATTGACGTCAATGACGGTAAATGGCCC
GCCTGGCATTATGCCCAGTACATGACCTTATGGGACTTTCCTACTTGGCAGTACATCTACGTATTAGTCA
TCGCTATTACCATGGTGATGCGGTTTTGGCAGTACATCAATGGGCGTGGATAGCGGTTTGACTCACGGGG
ATTTCCAAGTCTCCACCCCATTGACGTCAATGGGAGTTTGTTTTGGCACCAAAATCAACGGGACTTTCCA
AAATGTCGTAACAACTCCGCCCCATTGACGCAAATGGGCGGTAGGCGTGTACGGTGGGAGGTCTATATAA
GCAGAGCTGGTTTAGTGAACCGTCAGATCCGCTAGCGCTACCGGTCGCCACCATGGCGGAAGGATCCGTC
GCCAGGCAGCCTGACCTCTTGACCTGCGACGATGAGCCGATCCATATCCCCGGTGCCATCCAACCGCATG
GACTGCTGCTCGCCCTCGCCGCCGACATGACGATCGTTGCCGGCAGCGACAACCTTCCCGAACTCACCGG
ACTGGCGATCGGCGCCCTGATCGGCCGCTCTGCGGCCGATGTCTTCGACTCGGAGACGCACAACCGTCTG
ACGATCGCCTTGGCCGAGCCCGGGGCGGCCGTCGGAGCACCGATCACTGTCGGCTTCACGATGCGAAAGG
ACGCAGGCTTCATCGGCTCCTGGCATCGCCATGATCAGCTCATCTTCCTCGAGCTCGAGCCTCCCCAGCG
GGACGTCGCCGAGCCGCAGGCGTTCTTCCGCCGCACCAACAGCGCCATCCGCCGCCTGCAGGCCGCCGAA
ACCTTGGAAAGCGCCTGCGCCGCCGCGGCGCAAGAGGTGCGGAAGATTACCGGCTTCGATCGGGTGATGA
TCTATCGCTTCGCCTCCGACTTCAGCGGCGAAGTGATCGCAGAGGATCGGTGCGCCGAGGTCGAGTCAAA
ACTAGGCCTGCACTATCCTGCCTCAACCGTGCCGGCGCAGGCCCGTCGGCTCTATACCATCAACCCGGTA
CGGATCATTCCCGATATCAATTATCGGCCGGTGCCGGTCACCCCAGACCTCAATCCGGTCACCGGGCGGC
CGATTGATCTTAGCTTCGCCATCCTGCGCAGCGTCTCGCCCGTCCATCTGGAATTCATGCGCAACATAGG
CATGCACGGCACGATGTCGATCTCGATTTTGCGCGGCGAGCGACTGTGGGGATTGATCGTTTGCCATCAC
CGAACGCCGTACTACGTCGATCTCGATGGCCGCCAAGCCTGCGAGCTAGTCGCCCAGGTTCTGGCCTGGC
AGATCGGCGTGATGGAAGAGTCCGGACTCAGATCTCGAGCTGGAGGTGCTGGTGCTATCCTATCTAGAAT
CCTCTGGCATGAGATGTGGCATGAAGGCCTGGAAGAGGCATCTCGTTTGTACTTTGGGGAAAGGAACGTG
AAAGGCATGTTTGAGGTGCTGGAGCCCTTGCATGCTATGATGGAACGGGGCCCCCAGACTCTGAAGGAAA
CATCCTTTAATCAGGCCTATGGTCGAGATTTAATGGAGGCCCAAGAGTGGTGCAGGAAGTACATGAAATC
AGGGAATGTCAAGGACCTCACCCAAGCCTGGGACCTCTATTATCATGTGTTCCGACGAATCTCAAAGGGT
GGTAGTGCTGGTGGTAGTGCTCAAGCTTCGAATTCTGCAGTCGACGGTACCATGGCTAATCGAGGAGCAA
CAAGACCCAACGGGCCAAATACTGGAAATAAAATATGCCAGTTCAAACTAGTACTTCTGGGAGAGTCTGC
TGTTGGCAAATCAAGCCTAGTGCTTCGTTTTGTGAAGGGCCAATTTCATGAATTTCAAGAGAGTACCATA
GGGGCTGCTTTTCTAACCCAAACTGTGTGTCTTGATGATACAACAGTAAAGTTTGAAATATGGGATACAG
CTGGTCAAGAACGATACCATAGCTTAGCACCAATGTACTACAGAGGAGCACAAGCAGCCATAGTTGTATA
TGATATCACAAATGAGGAGTCCTTTGCCAGAGCCAAAAACTGGGTTAAAGAACTTCAGAGGCAAGCCAGT
CCTAACATTGTAATAGCTTTATCAGGAAACAAGGCTGATCTTGCAAATAAAAGAGCTGTCGATTTCCAGG
AAGCACAGTCCTATGCAGATGACAACAGTTTATTATTCATGGAGACATCAGCTAAAACATCGATGAACGT
AAATGAAATATTCATGGCAATAGCTAAAAAGTTGCCAAAGAACGAACCACAGAATCCAGGAGCAAATTCT
GCCAGAGGAAGAGGAGTAGACCTTACTGAACCCACGCAGCCAACCAGGAGTCAGTGTTGTAGTAACTAAG
GATCCACCGGATCTAGATAACTGATCATAATCAGCCATACCACATTTGTAGAGGTTTTACTTGCTTTAAA
AAACCTCCCACACCTCCCCCTGAACCTGAAACATAAAATGAATGCAATTGTTGTTGTTAACTTGTTTATT
GCAGCTTATAATGGTTACAAATAAAGCAATAGCATCACAAATTTCACAAATAAAGCATTTTTTTCACTGC
ATTCTAGTTGTGGTTTGTCCAAACTCATCAATGTATCTTAACGCGTAAATTGTAAGCGTTAATATTTTGT
TAAAATTCGCGTTAAATTTTTGTTAAATCAGCTCATTTTTTAACCAATAGGCCGAAATCGGCAAAATCCC
TTATAAATCAAAAGAATAGACCGAGATAGGGT
[37 nt withheld, positions 2973-3009]
AAAGAACGTGGACTCCAACGTCAAAGG
[49 nt withheld, positions 3037-3085]
T
[91 nt withheld, positions 3087-3177]
G
[124 nt withheld, positions 3179-3302]
CAGGTGGCACTTTTCGGGGAAATGTGCGCGGAACCCCTATTTGTTTATTTTTCTAAATACATTCAAATAT
GTATCCGCTCATGAGACAATAACCCTGATAAATGCTTCAATAATATTGAAAAAGGAAGAGTCCTGAGGCG
GAAAGAACCAGCTGTGGAATGTGTGTCAGTTAGGGTGTGGAAAGTCCCCAGGCTCCCCAGCAGGCAGAAG
TATGCAAAGCATGCATCTCAATTAGTCAGCAACCAGGTGTGGAAAGTCCCCAGGCTCCCCAGCAGGCAGA
AGTATGCAAAGCATGCATCTCAATTAGTCAGCAACCATAGTCCCGCCCCTAACTCCGCCCATCCCGCCCC
TAACTCCGCCCAGTTCCGCCCATTCTCCGCCCCATGGCTGACTAATTTTTTTTATTTATGCAGAGGCCGA
GGCCGCCTCGGCCTCTGAGCTATTCCAGAAGTAGTGAGGAGGCTTTTTTGGAGGCCTAGGCTTTTGCAAA
GATCGATCAAGAGACAGGATGAGGATCGTTTCGCATGATTGAACAAGATGGATTGCACGCAGGTTCTCCG
GCCGCTTGGGTGGAGAGGCTATTCGGCTATGACTGGGCACAACAGACAATCGGCTGCTCTGATGCCGCCG
TGTTCCGGCTGTCAGCGCAGGGGCGCCCGGTTCTTTTTGTCAAGACCGACCTGTCCGGTGCCCTGAATGA
ACTGCAAGACGAGGCAGCGCGGCTATCGTGGCTGGCCACGACGGGCGTTCCTTGCGCAGCTGTGCTCGAC
GTTGTCACTGAAGCGGGAAGGGACTGGCTGCTATTGGGCGAAGTGCCGGGGCAGGATCTCCTGTCATCTC
ACCTTGCTCCTGCCGAGAAAGTATCCATCATGGCTGATGCAATGCGGCGGCTGCATACGCTTGATCCGGC
TACCTGCCCATTCGACCACCAAGCGAAACATCGCATCGAGCGAGCACGTACTCGGATGGAAGCCGGTCTT
GTCGATCAGGATGATCTGGACGAAGAGCATCAGGGGCTCGCGCCAGCCGAACTGTTCGCCAGGCTCAAGG
CGAGCATGCCCGACGGCGAGGATCTCGTCGTGACCCATGGCGATGCCTGCTTGCCGAATATCATGGTGGA
AAATGGCCGCTTTTCTGGATTCATCGACTGTGGCCGGCTGGGTGTGGCGGACCGCTATCAGGACATAGCG
TTGGCTACCCGTGATATTGCTGAAGAGCTTGGCGGCGAATGGGCTGACCGCTTCCTCGTGCTTTACGGTA
TCGCCGCTCCCGATTCGCAGCGCATCGCCTTCTATCGCCTTCTTGACGAGTTCTTCTGAGCGGGACTCTG
GGGTTCGAAATGACCGACCAAGCGACGCCCAACCTGCCATCACGAGATTTCGATTCCACCGCCGCCTTCT
ATGAAAGGTTGGGCTTCGGAATCGTTTTCCGGGACGCCGGCTGGATGATCCTCCAGCGCGGGGATCTCAT
GCTGGAGTTCTTCGCCCACCCTAGGGGGAGGCTAACTGAAACACGGAAGGAGACAATACCGGAAGGAACC
CGCGCTATGACGGCAATAAAAAGACAGAATAAAACGCACGGTGTTGGGTCGTTTGTTCATAAACGCGGGG
TTCGGTCCCAGGGCTGGCACTCTGTCGATACCCCACCGAGACCCCATTGGGGCCAATACGCCCGCGTTTC
TTCCTTTTCCCCACCCCACCCCCCAAGTTCGGGTGAAGGCCCAGGGCTCGCAGCCAACGTCGGGGCGGCA
GGCCCTGCCATAGCCTCAGGTTACTCATATATACTTTAGATTGATTTAAAACTTCATTTTTAATTTAAAA
GGATCTAGGTGAAGATCCTTTTTGATAATCTCATGACCAAAATCCCTTAACGTGAGTTTTCGTTCCACTG
AGCGTCAGACCCCGTAGAAAAGATCAAAGGATCTTCTTGAGATCCTTTTTTTCTGCGCGTAATCTGCTGC
TTGCAAACAAAAAAACCACCGCTACCAGCGGTGGTTTGTTTGCCGGATCAAGAGCTACCAACTCTTTTTC
CGAAGGTAACTGGCTTCAGCAGAGCGCAGATACCAAATACTGTCCTTCTAGTGTAGCCGTAGTTAGGCCA
CCACTTCAAGAACTCTGTAGCACCGCCTACATACCTCGCTCTGCTAATCCTGTTACCAGTGGCTGCTGCC
AGTGGCGATAAGTCGTGTCTTACCGGGTTGGACTCAAGACGATAGTTACCGGATAAGGCGCAGCGGTCGG
GCTGAACGGGGGGTTCGTGCACACAGCCCAGCTTGGAGCGAACGACCTACACCGAACTGAGATACCTACA
GCGTGAGCTATGAGAAAGCGCCACGCTTCCCGAAGGGAGAAAGGCGGACAGGTATCCGGTAAGCGGCAGG
GTCGGAACAGGAGAGCGCACGAGGGAGCTTCCAGGGGGAAACGCCTGGTATCTTTATAGTCCTGTCGGGT
TTCGCCACCTCTGACTTGAGCGTCGATTTTTGTGATGCTCGTCAGGGGGGCGGAGCCTATGGAAAAACGC
CAGCAACGCGGCCTTTTTACGGTTCCTGGCCTTTTGCTGGCCTTTTGCTCACATGTTCTTTCCTGCGTTA
TCCCCTGATTCTGTGGATAACCGTATTACCGCCATGCAT
Features (pLannotate 1.2.2; 17 found; start..end, strand, type, name):
     61..364     +  enhancer       CMV enhancer: human cytomegalovirus immediate early enhancer
    365..568     +  promoter       CMV promoter: human cytomegalovirus (CMV) immediate early promoter
    613..1560    +  CDS            iRFP713: iRFP713 is a basic (constitutively fluorescent) near ir fluorescent protein published in 2011, derived from Rhodopseudomonas palustris. It has low acid sensitivity. It requires the cofactor biliverdin for fluorescence.
   1561..1581    +  misc_feature   MCS (fragment): multiple cloning site
   1609..1887    +  CDS            FRB: FKBP-rapamycin binding domain of human FRAP
   1909..1941    +  misc_feature   MCS (fragment): multiple cloning site
   1942..2586    +  CDS            RAB5A: RAB5A_CANLF - Experimental evidence at protein level: Swiss-Prot protein existence level 1. Small GTPase which cycles between active GTP-bound and inactive GDP-bound states. In its active state, binds to a variety of effector proteins to regulate cellular responses such as of intracellular membrane trafficking, from the formation of transport vesicles to their fusion with membranes. Active GTP-bound form is able to recruit to membranes different sets of downstream effectors directly responsible for vesicle formation, movement, tethering and fusion (PubMed:8521472). RAB5A is required for the fu
   2612..2696    +  CDS            large T antigen (fragment): large T antigen from SV40 (simian virus 40)
   2719..2840    +  polyA_signal   SV40 poly(A) signal: SV40 polyadenylation signal
   2874..3302    -  rep_origin     f1 ori (sequence partly withheld): f1 bacteriophage origin of replication; arrow indicates direction of (+) strand synthesis
   3329..3433    +  promoter       AmpR promoter: bla
   3435..3792    +  promoter       SV40 promoter: SV40 enhancer and early promoter
   3827..4621    +  CDS            NeoR/KanR: aminoglycoside phosphotransferase from Tn5; aph(3')-II (or nptII); confers resistance to neomycin, kanamycin, and G418 (Geneticin®)
   4642..4794    +  CDS            ble (fragment): BLE_KLEPN - Experimental evidence at protein level: Swiss-Prot protein existence level 1. Binding protein with a strong affinity to the bleomycin family of antibiotics. Binds to CL990; an antimitotic-antibiotic compound. From Klebsiella pneumoniae.
   4853..4900    +  polyA_signal   HSV TK poly(A) signal: herpes simplex virus thymidine kinase polyadenylation signal (Cole and Stacy, 1985)
   4991..5007    -  polyA_signal   bGH poly(A) signal (fragment): bovine growth hormone polyadenylation signal
   5229..5817    +  rep_origin     ori: high-copy-number ColE1/pMB1/pBR322/pUC origin of replication
