[The description below was written by a language model from this plasmid's Addgene catalogue record and pLannotate feature annotations shown in this document.]
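Description:
iRFP-FRB-Rab5 is a mammalian expression plasmid built on the Clontech pEGFP-C1 backbone, in which the EGFP coding sequence has been replaced by the near-infrared fluorescent protein iRFP (annotated as iRFP713, a bacteriophytochrome-derived protein that needs biliverdin as a cofactor). The 5.9 kb plasmid replicates at high copy in E. coli from a ColE1/pUC-type origin and also carries an f1 origin. A single NeoR/KanR gene (Tn5 aminoglycoside phosphotransferase) sits behind tandem bacterial (bla-type) and SV40 early promoters and ends in an HSV TK polyadenylation signal, so the same marker provides kanamycin selection in bacteria and G418 selection in mammalian cells. Short hits to ble, the bGH poly(A) signal and SV40 large T antigen in the feature table are fragments, probably backbone remnants rather than functional elements.

The payload is one open reading frame driven by the CMV immediate-early enhancer/promoter and terminated by the SV40 poly(A) signal. It encodes, from N to C terminus, iRFP, the human FKBP12-rapamycin binding (FRB) domain, and canine Rab5 (annotated as RAB5A), with the segments joined through remnants of the multiple cloning site. Rab5 is a small GTPase that associates with early endosomal membranes, so placing it at the C-terminal end anchors the fusion on Rab5-positive endosomes, while iRFP marks those compartments in the far-red channel. FRB heterodimerises with FKBP12 in the presence of rapamycin, which lets the construct act as the membrane-resident "recruiter" in a chemically induced dimerisation system. Co-expressed FKBP-tagged proteins can then be drawn acutely onto Rab5 endosomes. The record links it to work on cellular phosphatidylinositol 4-phosphate pools, although the FKBP partner constructs are not described here.
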