Addgene plasmid #51612: iRFP-FRB-Rab5
Purpose: Recruiter to Rab5-positive endosomes
Depositing lab: Tamas Balla. Depositing organization: National Institute of Child Health and Human Development (NICHD). Publication: A novel probe for phosphatidylinositol 4-phosphate reveals multiple pools beyond the Golgi. Hammond GR, Machner MP, Balla T. J Cell Biol. 2014 Apr 7. 10.1083/jcb.201312072 PubMed 24711504.
Backbone
  Vector backbone: pEGFP-C1
  Backbone manufacturer: Clontech
  Backbone size w/o insert (bp): 4902
  Modifications to backbone: iRFP replaces EGFP
  Vector type: Mammalian Expression
  Selectable markers: Neomycin (select with G418)
Growth in bacteria
  Bacterial resistance: Kanamycin, 50 μg/mL
  Growth temperature: 37°C
  Growth strain: DH5alpha
  Copy number: High Copy
Gene/Insert 1
  Gene/Insert name: FRB (alt name: FKBP12-rapamycin binding domain)
  Species: H. sapiens (human)
  Insert size (bp): 279
  Promoter: CMV
  Tag / fusion protein: iRFP (N terminal on insert)
  Cloning method: Restriction Enzyme; 5′ cloning site BglII (not destroyed); 3′ cloning site HindIII (not destroyed)
  Sequencing primers: 5′ CMV-F; 3′ SV40-R
Gene/Insert 2
  Gene/Insert name: Rab5
  Species: Canis familiaris
  Insert size (bp): 648
  Cloning method: Restriction Enzyme; 5′ cloning site KpnI (not destroyed); 3′ cloning site BamHI (not destroyed)
  Sequencing primers: 5′ CMV-F; 3′ SV40-R
Resource information
  A portion of this plasmid was derived from a plasmid made by: iRFP was from Vladislav Verkhusha via Addgene
Terms and licenses: Academic/Nonprofit Terms; Industry Terms: Not Available to Industry
How to cite: iRFP-FRB-Rab5 was a gift from Tamas Balla (Addgene plasmid # 51612 ; http://n2t.net/addgene:51612 ; RRID:Addgene_51612)
