>Addgene plasmid #51612 | iRFP-FRB-Rab5 | addgene partial sequence | sequence record 81894 | CMV-F 5'-CGCAAATGGGCGGTAGGCGTG-3'
CCGTCAGATCCGCTAGCGCTACCGGTCGCCACCATGGCGGAAGGATCCGTCGCCAGGCAGCCTGACCTCT
TGACCTGCGACGATGAGCCGATCCATATCCCCGGTGCCATCCAACCGCATGGACTGCTGCTCGCCCTCGC
CGCCGACATGACGATCGTTGCCGGCAGCGACAACCTTCCCGAACTCACCGGACTGGCGATCGGCGCCCTG
ATCGGCCGCTCTGCGGCCGATGTCTTCGACTCGGAGACGCACAACCGTCTGACGATCGCCTTGGCCGAGC
CCGGGGCGGCCGTCGGAGCACCGATCACTGTCGGCTTCACGATGCGAAAGGACGCAGGCTTCATCGGCTC
CTGGCATCGCCATGATCAGCTCATCTTCCTCGAGCTCGAGCCTCCCCAGCGGGACGTCGCCGAGCCGCAG
GCGTTCTTCCGCCGCACCAACAGCGCCATCCGCCGCCTGCAGGCCGCCGAAACCTTGGAAAGCGCCTGCG
CCGCCGCGGCGCAAGAGGTGCGGAAGATTACCGGCTTCGATCGGGTGATGATCTATCGCTTCGCCTCCGA
CTTCAGCGGCGAAGTGATCGCAGAGGATCGGTGCGCCGAGGTCGAGTCAAAACTAGGCCTGCACTATCCT
GCCTCAACCGTGCCGGCGCAGGCCCGTCGGCTCTATACCATCAACCCGGTACGGATCATTCCCGATATCA
ATTATCGGCCGGTGCCGGTCACCCCAGACCTCAATCCGGTCACCGGGCGGCCGATTGATCTTAGCTTCGC
CATCCTGCGCAGCGTCTCGCCCGTCCATCTGGAATTCATGCGCAACATAGGCATGCACGGCACGATGTCG
ATCTCGATTT
