>Addgene plasmid #51612 | iRFP-FRB-Rab5 | addgene partial sequence | sequence record 81902 | iRFP-F 5'-GCCGATTGATCTTAGCTTCG-3'
ATTCATGCGCAACATAGGCATGCACGGCACGATGTCGATCTCGATTTTGCGCGGCGAGCGACTGTGGGGA
TTGATCGTTTGCCATCACCGAACGCCGTACTACGTCGATCTCGATGGCCGCCAAGCCTGCGAGCTAGTCG
CCCAGGTTCTGGCCTGGCAGATCGGCGTGATGGAAGAGTCCGGACTCAGATCTCGAGCTGGAGGTGCTGG
TGCTATCCTATCTAGAATCCTCTGGCATGAGATGTGGCATGAAGGCCTGGAAGAGGCATCTCGTTTGTAC
TTTGGGGAAAGGAACGTGAAAGGCATGTTTGAGGTGCTGGAGCCCTTGCATGCTATGATGGAACGGGGCC
CCCAGACTCTGAAGGAAACATCCTTTAATCAGGCCTATGGTCGAGATTTAATGGAGGCCCAAGAGTGGTG
CAGGAAGTACATGAAATCAGGGAATGTCAAGGACCTCACCCAAGCCTGGGACCTCTATTATCATGTGTTC
CGACGAATCTCAAAGGGTGGTAGTGCTGGTGGTAGTGCTCAAGCTTCGAATTCTGCAGTCGACGGTACCA
TGGCTAATCGAGGAGCAACAAGACCCAACGGGCCAAATACTGGAAATAAAATATGCCAGTTCAAACTAGT
ACTTCTGGGAGAGTCTGCTGTTGGCAAATCAAGCCTAGTGCTTCGTTTTGTGAAGGGCCAATTTCATGAA
TTTCAAGAGAGTACCATAGGGGCTGCTTTTCTAACCCAAACTGTGTGTCTTGATGATACAACAGTAAAGT
TTGAAATATGGGATACAGCTGGTCAAGAACGATACCATAGCTTAGCACCAATGTACTACAGAGGAGCACA
AGCAGCCATAGTTGTATATGATATCACAAATGAGGAGTC
