>Addgene plasmid #51612 | iRFP-FRB-Rab5 | addgene partial sequence | sequence record 81905 | SV40pA-R 5'-GAAATTTGTGATGCTATTGC-3'
AACAACAACAATTGCATTCATTTTATGTTTCAGGTTCAGGGGGAGGTGTGGGAGGTTTTTTAAAGCAAGT
AAAACCTCTACAAATGTGGTATGGCTGATTATGATCAGTTATCTAGATCCGGTGGATCCTTAGTTACTAC
AACACTGACTCCTGGTTGGCTGCGTGGGTTCAGTAAGGTCTACTCCTCTTCCTCTGGCAGAATTTGCTCC
TGGATTCTGTGGTTCGTTCTTTGGCAACTTTTTAGCTATTGCCATGAATATTTCATTTACATTCATCGAT
GTTTTAGCTGATGTCTCCATGAATAATAAACTGTTGTCATCTGCATAGGACTGTGCTTCCTGGAAATCGA
CAGCTCTTTTATTTGCAAGATCAGCCTTGTTTCCTGATAAAGCTATTACAATGTTAGGACTGGCTTGCCT
CTGAAGTTCTTTAACCCAGTTTTTGGCTCTGGCAAAGGACTCCTCATTTGTGATATCATATACAACTATG
GCTGCTTGTGCTCCTCTGTAGTACATTGGTGCTAAGCTATGGTATCGTTCTTGACCAGCTGTATCCCATA
TTTCAAACTTTACTGTTGTATCATCAAGACACACAGTTTGGGTTAGAAAAGCAGCCCCTATGGTACTCTC
TTGAAATTCATGAAATTGGCCCTTCACAAAACGAAGCACTAGGCTTGATTTGCCAACAGCAGACTCTCCC
AGAAGTACTAGTTTGAACTGGCATATTTTATTTCCAGTATTTGGCCCGTTGGGTCTTGTTGCTCCTCGAT
TAGCCATGGTACCGTCGACTGCAGAATTCGAAGCTTGAGCACTACCACCAGCACTACCACCCTTTGAGAT
TCGTCGGAACACATGATAATAGAGGTCCCA
